Addgene plasmid #84973: pPTK014-3a-Killer-αMFΔ
Purpose: Type 3a, Killer followed by αMFΔ - secretion signal
Depositing lab: Volker Sieber. Depositing organization: Technische Universitaet Muenchen (TUM). Publication: A Modular Toolkit for Generating Pichia pastoris Secretion Libraries. Obst U, Lu TK, Sieber V. ACS Synth Biol. 2017 Mar 15. doi: 10.1021/acssynbio.6b00337. PubMed 28252957.
Backbone
  Vector backbone: pYTK001-EntryVector
  Backbone manufacturer: Lee et al. (2015), ACS Synth. Biol. 4, 975–986.
  Backbone size w/o insert (bp): 1662
  Total vector size (bp): 1914
  Vector type: Yeast Expression, Synthetic Biology
Growth in bacteria
  Bacterial resistance: Chloramphenicol, 25 μg/mL
  Growth temperature: 37°C
  Growth strain: DH5alpha
  Copy number: High Copy
Gene/Insert
  Gene/Insert name: Killer followed by αMFΔ secretion tag (alt name: Killer-αMFΔ)
  Species: Synthetic
  Insert size (bp): 249
  Promoter: Non
  Cloning method: Restriction Enzyme; 5′ cloning site BsmBI (destroyed during cloning); 3′ cloning site BsmBI (destroyed during cloning)
  Sequencing primers: 5′ ccttttgctggccttttgctc; 3′ ccagtaatgacctcagaactcc
Terms and licenses: Academic/Nonprofit Terms; Industry Terms: Not Available to Industry
Depositor comments: Design of this plasmid was performed according to the described Methods in Lee et al. 2015 (A Highly Characterized Yeast Toolkit for Modular, Multipart Assembly) and this plasmid is compatible with the existing toolkit (MoClo-YTK, Kit number 1000000061)
How to cite: pPTK014-3a-Killer-αMFΔ was a gift from Volker Sieber (Addgene plasmid # 84973 ; http://n2t.net/addgene:84973 ; RRID:Addgene_84973)
