[The description below was written by a language model from this plasmid's Addgene catalogue record and pLannotate feature annotations shown in this document.]
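Description:
pPTK014-3a-Killer-αMFΔ is a small (about 1.9 kb) part-storage plasmid from a modular toolkit for building Pichia pastoris secretion libraries. It was made by inserting a synthetic 249 bp part into the pYTK001 entry vector of the MoClo yeast toolkit through BsmBI sites that were destroyed during cloning. The plasmid is an E. coli-only carrier. It replicates from a high-copy ColE1/pUC-type origin and is selected with chloramphenicol through a cat gene driven by its native promoter, with a phage lambda t0 terminator lying just past the end of that gene. The annotation also flags a very short fragment resembling the RSF origin, which is unlikely to be a functional second replicon. No yeast origin, yeast marker or integration sequence is annotated, and the record lists no promoter for the insert, consistent with a part that is not expressed from this plasmid.

The payload is a "Type 3a" part, which in the toolkit's hierarchy occupies the N-terminal portion of the coding-sequence position. It encodes a hybrid secretion leader. A fragment matching the preprotoxin of the Saccharomyces cerevisiae K1 killer virus (M1) is immediately followed by a fragment of the S. cerevisiae α-mating factor (MFα1) precursor, designated αMFΔ. The name suggests a truncated version of that leader, but the record does not define the deletion. In use, the part would be combined by Golden Gate assembly with compatible promoter, downstream coding-sequence and terminator parts, so that the leader is fused in frame to the N-terminus of a protein of interest. This allows different secretion signals to be compared for directing protein export from the yeast host. The depositor notes that the design is compatible with the existing MoClo-YTK parts collection.
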