Features (pLannotate 1.2.2; 7 found; start..end, strand, type, name):
      1..43      +  rep_origin     RSF ori (fragment): Plasmids containing the RSF 1030 origin of replication can be propagated in E. coli cells that contain additional plasmids with compatible origins.
     55..135     +  CDS            M11P_SCVM1 (fragment): Experimental evidence at transcript level: Swiss-Prot protein existence level 2. Ionophoric toxin secreted by an infected host and lethal to non-infected sensitive strains. Cell killing is achieved in a receptor- mediated process, requiring initial toxin binding to a cell wall (1->6)-beta-D-glucan and, probably, subsequent transfer to a plasma membrane receptor. K1 toxin disrupts the cell by creating a pore across the target cell membrane. From Saccharomyces cerevisiae killer virus M1 (ScV-M1) (Saccharomyces cerevisiae virus M1).
    133..303     +  CDS            MF(ALPHA)1 (fragment): MFAL1_YEAST - Also known as MF-ALPHA-1, MFAL1. Experimental evidence at protein level: Swiss-Prot protein existence level 1. The active factor is excreted into the culture medium by haploid cells of the alpha mating type and acts on cells of the opposite mating type (type A). It mediates the conjugation process between the two types by inhibiting the initiation of DNA synthesis in type a cells and synchronizing them with type alpha. From Saccharomyces cerevisiae (strain ATCC 204508 / S288c) (Baker's yeast).
    323..357     -  terminator     lambda t0 terminator: minimal transcription terminator from phage lambda (Scholtissek and Grosse, 1987)
    431..1087    -  CDS            cat: CAT_ECOLX - Experimental evidence at protein level: Swiss-Prot protein existence level 1. This enzyme is an effector of chloramphenicol resistance in bacteria. From Escherichia coli. This protein is used as a marker in many commonly used cloning vectors, such as pACYC184.
   1088..1185    -  promoter       cat promoter: promoter of the E. coli cat gene encoding chloramphenicol acetyltransferase
   1269..1857    +  rep_origin     ori: high-copy-number ColE1/pMB1/pBR322/pUC origin of replication
>Addgene plasmid #84973 | pPTK014-3a-Killer-αMFΔ | addgene full sequence | sequence record 173371 | Addgene NGS Result
ATGTTCTTTCCTGCGTTATCCCCTGATTCTGTGGATAACCGTAGTCGGTCTCATATGACCAAACCAACGC
AAGTCTTAGTTCGTTCAGTCTCTATTTTATTCTTCATCACACTGTTGCACTTGGTTGTTGCAATGAGATT
TCCTAGTATTTTCACTGCTGTGCTATTTGCCGCTAGTTCCGCTCTAGCTGCTCCAGTTAATACTACTACT
GAAGATGAATTGGAGGGTGACTTCGATGTTGCTGTTCTGCCTTTTTCCGCTTCTATCGCAGCCAAGGAAG
AAGGTGTATCTCTAGAGAAGCGTGGTTCTTGAGACCAGACCAATAAAAAACGCCCGGCGGCAACCGAGCG
TTCTGAACAAATCCAGATGGAGTTCTGAGGTCATTACTGGATCTATCAACAGGAGTCCAAGCGAGCTCGA
TATCAAATTACGCCCCGCCCTGCCACTCATCGCAGTACTGTTGTAATTCATTAAGCATTCTGCCGACATG
GAAGCCATCACAAACGGCATGATGAACCTGAATCGCCAGCGGCATCAGCACCTTGTCGCCTTGCGTATAA
TATTTGCCCATGGTGAAAACGGGGGCGAAGAAGTTGTCCATATTGGCCACGTTTAAATCAAAACTGGTGA
AACTCACCCAGGGATTGGCTGAAACGAAAAACATATTCTCAATAAACCCTTTAGGGAAATAGGCCAGGTT
TTCACCGTAACACGCCACATCTTGCGAATATATGTGTAGAAACTGCCGGAAATCGTCGTGGTATTCACTC
CAGAGCGATGAAAACGTTTCAGTTTGCTCATGGAAAACGGTGTAACAAGGGTGAACACTATCCCATATCA
CCAGCTCACCGTCTTTCATTGCCATACGAAATTCCGGATGAGCATTCATCAGGCGGGCAAGAATGTGAAT
AAAGGCCGGATAAAACTTGTGCTTATTTTTCTTTACGGTCTTTAAAAAGGCCGTAATATCCAGCTGAACG
GTCTGGTTATAGGTACATTGAGCAACTGACTGAAATGCCTCAAAATGTTCTTTACGATGCCATTGGGATA
TATCAACGGTGGTATATCCAGTGATTTTTTTCTCCATTTTAGCTTCCTTAGCTCCTGAAAATCTCGATAA
CTCAAAAAATACGCCCGGTAGTGATCTTATTTCATTATGGTGAAAGTTGGAACCTCTTACGTGCCCGATC
AATCATGACCAAAATCCCTTAACGTGAGTTTTCGTTCCACTGAGCGTCAGACCCCGTAGAAAAGATCAAA
GGATCTTCTTGAGATCCTTTTTTTCTGCGCGTAATCTGCTGCTTGCAAACAAAAAAACCACCGCTACCAG
CGGTGGTTTGTTTGCCGGATCAAGAGCTACCAACTCTTTTTCCGAAGGTAACTGGCTTCAGCAGAGCGCA
GATACCAAATACTGTTCTTCTAGTGTAGCCGTAGTTAGGCCACCACTTCAAGAACTCTGTAGCACCGCCT
ACATACCTCGCTCTGCTAATCCTGTTACCAGTGGCTGCTGCCAGTGGCGATAAGTCGTGTCTTACCGGGT
TGGACTCAAGACGATAGTTACCGGATAAGGCGCAGCGGTCGGGCTGAACGGGGGGTTCGTGCACACAGCC
CAGCTTGGAGCGAACGACCTACACCGAACTGAGATACCTACAGCGTGAGCTATGAGAAAGCGCCACGCTT
CCCGAAGGGAGAAAGGCGGACAGGTATCCGGTAAGCGGCAGGGTCGGAACAGGAGAGCGCACGAGGGAGC
TTCCAGGGGGAAACGCCTGGTATCTTTATAGTCCTGTCGGGTTTCGCCACCTCTGACTTGAGCGTCGATT
TTTGTGATGCTCGTCAGGGGGGCGGAGCCTATGGAAAAACGCCAGCAACGCGGCCTTTTTACGGTTCCTG
GCCTTTTGCTGGCCTTTTGCTCAC
